>Addgene plasmid #13529 | BS.YxiN.Twin1.a404-479.wt | depositor full sequence | sequence record 7655 | Author sequence
AACTACGTCAGGTGGCACTTTTCGGGGAAATGTGCGCGGAACCCCTATTTGTTTATTTTTCTAAATACAT
TCAAATATGTATCCGCTCATGAGACAATAACCCTGATAAATGCTTCAATAATATTGAAAAAGGAAGAGTA
TGAGTATTCAACATTTCCGTGTCGCCCTTATTCCCTTTTTTGCGGCATTTTGCCTTCCTGTTTTTGCTCA
CCCAGAAACGCTGGTGAAAGTAAAAGATGCTGAAGATCAGTTGGGTGCACGAGTGGGTTACATCGAACTG
GATCTCAACAGCGGTAAGATCCTTGAGAGTTTTCGCCCCGAAGAACGTTCTCCAATGATGAGCACTTTTA
AAGTTCTGCTATGTGGCGCGGTATTATCCCGTGTTGACGCCGGGCAAGAGCAACTCGGTCGCCGCATACA
CTATTCTCAGAATGACTTGGTTGAGTACTCACCAGTCACAGAAAAGCATCTTACGGATGGCATGACAGTA
AGAGAATTATGCAGTGCTGCCATAACCATGAGTGATAACACTGCGGCCAACTTACTTCTGACAACGATCG
GAGGACCGAAGGAGCTAACCGCTTTTTTGCACAACATGGGGGATCATGTAACTCGCCTTGATCGTTGGGA
ACCGGAGCTGAATGAAGCCATACCAAACGACGAGCGTGACACCACGATGCCTGTAGCAATGGCAACAACG
TTGCGCAAACTATTAACTGGCGAACTACTTACTCTAGCTTCCCGGCAACAATTAATAGACTGGATGGAGG
CGGATAAAGTTGCAGGACCACTTCTGCGCTCGGCCCTTCCGGCTGGCTGGTTTATTGCTGATAAATCTGG
AGCCGGTGAGCGTGGGTCTCGCGGTATCATTGCAGCACTGGGGCCAGATGGTAAGCCCTCCCGTATCGTA
GTTATCTACACGACGGGGAGTCAGGCAACTATGGATGAACGAAATAGACAGATCGCTGAGATAGGTGCCT
CACTGATTAAGCATTGGTAACTGTCAGACCAAGTTTACTCATATATACTTTAGATTGATT
[38 nt withheld, positions 1041-1078]
A
[37 nt withheld, positions 1080-1116]
ATTTTGTTAAAATTCGCGTTAAATTTTTGTTAAATCAGCTCATTTTTTAACCAATAGGCCGAAATCGGCA
AAATCCCTTATAAATCAAAAGAATAGCCCGAGATAGGGT
[37 nt withheld, positions 1226-1262]
AAAGAACGTGGACTCCAACGTCAAAGG
[141 nt withheld, positions 1290-1430]
G
[125 nt withheld, positions 1432-1556]
AAAGGATCTAGGTGAAGATCCTTTTTGATAATCTCATGACCAAAATCCCTTAACGTGAGTTTTCGTTCCA
CTGAGCGTCAGACCCCGTAGAAAAGATCAAAGGATCTTCTTGAGATCCTTTTTTTCTGCGCGTAATCTGC
TGCTTGCAAACAAAAAAACCACCGCTACCAGCGGTGGTTTGTTTGCCGGATCAAGAGCTACCAACTCTTT
TTCCGAAGGTAACTGGCTTCAGCAGAGCGCAGATACCAAATACTGTCCTTCTAGTGTAGCCGTAGTTAGG
CCACCACTTCAAGAACTCTGTAGCACCGCCTACATACCTCGCTCTGCTAATCCTGTTACCAGTGGCTGCT
GCCAGTGGCGATAAGTCGTGTCTTACCGGGTTGGACTCAAGACGATAGTTACCGGATAAGGCGCAGCGGT
CGGGCTGAACGGGGGGTTCGTGCACACAGCCCAGCTTGGAGCGAACGACCTACACCGAACTGAGATACCT
ACAGCGTGAGCTATGAGAAAGCGCCACGCTTCCCGAAGGGAGAAAGGCGGACAGGTATCCGGTAAGCGGC
AGGGTCGGAACAGGAGAGCGCACGAGGGAGCTTCCAGGGGGAAACGCCTGGTATCTTTATAGTCCTGTCG
GGTTTCGCCACCTCTGACTTGAGCGTCGATTTTTGTGATGCTCGTCAGGGGGGCGGAGCCTATGGAAAAA
CGCCAGCAACGCGGCCTTTTTACGGTTCCTGGCCTTTTGCTGGCCTTTTGCTCACATGTTCTTTCCTGCG
TTATCCCCTGATTCTGTGGATAACCGTATTACCGCCTTTGAGTGAGCTGATACCGCTCGCCGCAGCCGAA
CGACCGAGCGCAGCGAGTCAGTGAGCGAGGAAGCTATGGTGCACTCTCAGTACAATCTGCTCTGATGCCG
CATAGTTAAGCCAGTATACACTCCGCTATCGCTACGTGACTGGGTCATGGCTGCGCCCCGACACCCGCCA
ACACCCGCTGACGCGCCCTGACGGGCTTGTCTGCTCCCGGCATCCGCTTACAGACAAGCTGTGACCGTCT
CCGGGAGCTGCATGTGTCAGAGGTTTTCACCGTCATCACCGAAACGCGCGAGGCAGCTGCGGTAAAGCTC
ATCAGCGTGGTCGTGCAGCGATTCACAGATGTCTGCCTGTTCATCCGCGTCCAGCTCGTTGAGTTTCTCC
AGAAGCGTTAATGTCTGGCTTCTGATAAAGCGGGCCATGTTAAGGGCGGTTTTTTCCTGTTTGGTCACTG
ATGCCTCCGTGTAAGGGGGATTTCTGTTCATGGGGGTAATGATACCGATGAAACGAGAGAGGATGCTCAC
GATACGGGTTACTGATGATGAACATGCCCGGTTACTGGAACGTTGTGAGGGTAAACAACTGGCGGTATGG
ATGCGGCGGGACCAGAGAAAAATCACTCAGGGTCAATGCCAGCCGAACGCCAGCAAGACGTAGCCCAGCG
CGTCGGCCGCCATGCCGGCGATAATGGCCTGCTTCTCGCCGAAACGTTTGGTGGCGGGACCAGTGACGAA
GGCTTGAGCGAGGGCGTGCAAGATTCCGAATACCGCAAGCGACAGGCCGATCATCGTCGCGCTCCAGCGA
AAGCGGTCCTCGCCGAAAATGACCCAGAGCGCTGCCGGCACCTGTCCTACGAGTTGCATGATAAAGAAGA
CAGTCATAAGTGCGGCGACGATAGTCATGCCCCGCGCCCACCGGAAGGAGCTGACTGGGTTGAAGGCTCT
CAAGGGCATCGGTCGAGATCCCGGTGCCTAATGAGTGAGCTAACTTACATTAATTGCGTTGCGCTCACTG
CCCGCTTTCCAGTCGGGAAACCTGTCGTGCCAGCTGCATTAATGAATCGGCCAACGCGCGGGGAGAGGCG
GTTTGCGTATTGGGCGCCAGGGTGGTTTTTCTTTTCACCAGTGAGACGGGCAACAGCTGATTGCCCTTCA
CCGCCTGGCCCTGAGAGAGTTGCAGCAAGCGGTCCACGCTGGTTTGCCCCAGCAGGCGAAAATCCTGTTT
GATGGTGGTTAACGGCGGGATATAACATGAGCTGTCTTCGGTATCGTCGTATCCCACTACCGAGATATCC
GCACCAACGCGCAGCCCGGACTCGGTAATGGCGCGCATTGCGCCCAGCGCCATCTGATCGTTGGCAACCA
GCATCGCAGTGGGAACGATGCCCTCATTCAGCATTTGCATGGTTTGTTGAAAACCGGACATGGCACTCCA
GTCGCCTTCCCGTTCCGCTATCGGCTGAATTTGATTGCGAGTGAGATATTTATGCCAGCCAGCCAGACGC
AGACGCGCCGAGACAGAACTTAATGGGCCCGCTAACAGCGCGATTTGCTGGTGACCCAATGCGACCAGAT
GCTCCACGCCCAGTCGCGTACCGTCTTCATGGGAGAAAATAATACTGTTGATGGGTGTCTGGTCAGAGAC
ATCAAGAAATAACGCCGGAACATTAGTGCAGGCAGCTTCCACAGCAATGGCATCCTGGTCATCCAGCGGA
TAGTTAATGATCAGCCCACTGACGCGTTGCGCGAGAAGATTGTGCACCGCCGCTTTACAGGCTTCGACGC
CGCTTCGTTCTACCATCGACACCACCACGCTGGCACCCAGTTGATCGGCGCGAGATTTAATCGCCGCGAC
AATTTGCGACGGCGCGTGCAGGGCCAGACTGGAGGTGGCAACGCCAATCAGCAACGACTGTTTGCCCGCC
AGTTGTTGTGCCACGCGGTTGGGAATGTAATTCAGCTCCGCCATCGCCGCTTCCACTTTTTCCCGCGTTT
TCGCAGAAACGTGGCTGGCCTGGTTCACCACGCGGGAAACGGTCTGATAAGAGACACCGGCATACTCTGC
GACATCGTATAACGTTACTGGTTTCACATTCACCACCCTGAATTGACTCTCTTCCGGGCGCTATCATGCC
ATACCGCGAAAGGTTTTGCGCCATTCGATGGTGTCCGGGATCTCGACGCTCTCCCTTATGCGACTCCTGC
ATTAGGAAGCAGCCCAGTAGTAGGTTGAGGCCGTTGAGCACCGCCGCCGCAAGGAATGGTGCATGCCGGC
ATGCCGCCCTTTCGTCTTCAAGAATTAATTCCCAATTCCCCAGGCATCAAATAAAACGAAAGGCTCAGTC
GAAAGACTGGGCCTTTCGTTTTATCTGTTGTTTGTCGGTGAACGCTCTCCTGAGTAGGACAAATCCGCCG
GGAGCGGATTTGAACGTTGCGAAGCAACGGCCCGGAGGGTGGCGGGCAGGACGCCCGCCATAAACTGCCA
GGAATTAATTCCCCAGGCATCAAATAAAACGAAAGGCTCAGTCGAAAGACTGGGCCTTTCGTTTTATCTG
TTGTTTGTCGGTGAACGCTCTCCTGAGTAGGACAAATCCGCCGGGAGCGGATTTGAACGTTGCGAAGCAA
CGGCCCGGAGGGTGGCGGGCAGGACGCCCGCCATAAACTGCCAGGAATTAATTCCCCAGGCATCAAATAA
AACGAAAGGCTCAGTCGAAAGACTGGGCCTTTCGTTTTATCTGTTGTTTGTCGGTGAACGCTCTCCTGAG
TAGGACAAATCCGCCGGGAGCGGATTTGAACGTTGCGAAGCAACGGCCCGGAGGGTGGCGGGCAGGACGC
CCGCCATAAACTGCCAGGAATTAATTCCCCAGGCATCAAATAAAACGAAAGGCTCAGTCGAAAGACTGGG
CCTTTCGTTTTATCTGTTGTTTGTCGGTGAACGCTCTCCTGAGTAGGACAAATCCGCCGGGAGCGGATTT
GAACGTTGCGAAGCAACGGCCCGGAGGGTGGCGGGCAGGACGCCCGCCATAAACTGCCAGGAATTAATTC
CCCAGGCATCAAATAAAACGAAAGGCTCAGTCGAAAGACTGGGCCTTTCGTTTTATCTGTTGTTTGTCGG
TGAACGCTCTCCTGAGTAGGACAAATCCGCCGGGAGCGGATTTGAACGTTGCGAAGCAACGGCCCGGAGG
GTGGCGGGCAGGACGCCCGCCATAAACTGCCAGGAATTGGGGATCGGAATTAATTCCCGGTTTAAACCGG
GGATCTCGATCCCGCGAAATTAATACGACTCACTATAGGGGAATTGTGAGCGGATAACAATTCCCCTCTA
GAAATAATTTTGTTTAACTTTAAGAAGGAGATATACATATGAAGCTGTATTTTAACGGCGGAAAGAAAAA
GAAAATCAGAGCCGTTGATTTTGTAGGAACGATTGCCAAAATTGACGGTGTGTCAGCTGACGACATCGGC
ATCATCACGATCATGGATAACGCCTCATACGTTGAGATTTTAAATGGTAAAGGCCCTCATGTTCTCAAAG
TGATGAAGAACACAACCGTCAAAGGGAAACAGCTGAAGGTGAATAAAGCGAATAAATGCATCACGGGAGA
TGCACTAGTTGCCCTACCCGAGGGCGAGTCGGTACGCATCGCCGACATCGTGCCGGGTGCGCGGCCCAAC
AGTGACAACGCCATCGACCTGAAAGTCCTTGACCGGCATGGCAATCCCGTGCTCGCCGACCGGCTGTTCC
ACTCCGGCGAGCATCCGGTGTACACGGTGCGTACGGTCGAAGGTCTGCGTGTGACGGGCACCGCGAACCA
CCCGTTGTTGTGTTTGGTCGACGTCGCCGGGGTGCCGACCCTGCTGTGGAAGCTGATCGACGAAATCAAG
CCGGGCGATTACGCGGTGATTCAACGCAGCGCATTCAGCGTCGACTGTGCAGGTTTTGCCCGCGGAAAAC
CCGAATTTGCGCCCACAACCTACACAGTCGGCGTCCCTGGACTGGTGCGTTTCTTGGAAGCACACCACCG
AGACCCGGACGCCCAAGCTATCGCCGACGAGCTGACCGACGGGCGGTTCTACTACGCGAAAGTCGCCAGT
GTCACCGACGCCGGCGTGCAGCCGGTGTATAGCCTTCGTGTCGACACGGCAGACCACGCGTTTATCACGA
ACGGGTTCGTCAGCCACGCTACTGGCCTCACCGGTCTGAACTCAGGCCTCACGACAAATCCTGGTGTATC
CGCTTGGCAGGTCAACACAGCTTATACTGCGGGACAATTGGTCACATATAACGGCAAGACGTATAAATGT
TTGCAGCCCCACACCTCCTTGGCAGGATGGGAACCATCCAACGTTCCTGCCTTGTGGCAGCTTCAATGAC
TGCAGGAAGGGGATCCGGCTGCTAACAAAGCCCGAAAGGAAGCTGAGTTGGCTGCTGCCACCGCTGAGCA
ATAACTAGCATAACCCCTTGGGGCCTCTAAACGGGTCTTGAGGGGTTTTTTGCTGAAAGGAGGAACTATA
TCCGGAT
Features (pLannotate 1.2.2; 25 found; start..end, strand, type, name):
     35..139     +  promoter       AmpR promoter: bla
    140..1000    +  CDS            AmpR: β-lactamase; bla; confers resistance to ampicillin, carbenicillin, and related antibiotics
   1042..1555    -  rep_origin     M13 ori (sequence partly withheld): M13 bacteriophage origin of replication; arrow indicates direction of (+) strand synthesis
   1666..2254    +  rep_origin     ori: high-copy-number ColE1/pMB1/pBR322/pUC origin of replication
   2431..2521    -  misc_feature   bom (fragment): basis of mobility region from pBR322
   2623..2814    -  CDS            rop: Rop protein, which maintains plasmids at low copy number; rop
   2855..2965    +  CDS            mbeC (fragment): MBEC_ECOLX - Experimental evidence at protein level: Swiss-Prot protein existence level 1. Required for efficient mobilization of ColE1 plasmid and is thus essential to promote the specific transfer of the plasmid during conjugation. Probably functions by inducing DNA bending, helping the MbeA relaxase to melt the DNA around the nic site and cleave the phosphodiester bond. Binds specifically double-stranded DNA (dsDNA) containing the ColE1 oriT but does not recognize the inverted repeat (IR). From Escherichia coli.
   3000..3322    -  CDS            TcR (fragment): tetracycline efflux protein; tet; confers resistance to tetracycline
   3337..3358    -  protein_bind   CAP binding site: CAP binding activates transcription in the presence of cAMP. E. coli catabolite activator protein
   3371..4453    -  CDS            lacI: lac repressor; lacI; The lac repressor binds to the lac operator to inhibit transcription in E. coli. This inhibition can be relieved by adding lactose or isopropyl-β-D-thiogalactopyranoside (IPTG).
   4454..4531    -  promoter       lacI promoter: lacI
   4539..4632    -  CDS            TcR (fragment): tetracycline efflux protein; tet; confers resistance to tetracycline
   4684..4770    +  terminator     rrnB T1 terminator: Escherichia coli rrnB; transcription terminator T1 from the E. coli rrnB gene
   4867..4953    +  terminator     rrnB T1 terminator: Escherichia coli rrnB; transcription terminator T1 from the E. coli rrnB gene
   5050..5136    +  terminator     rrnB T1 terminator: Escherichia coli rrnB; transcription terminator T1 from the E. coli rrnB gene
   5233..5319    +  terminator     rrnB T1 terminator: Escherichia coli rrnB; transcription terminator T1 from the E. coli rrnB gene
   5416..5502    +  terminator     rrnB T1 terminator: Escherichia coli rrnB; transcription terminator T1 from the E. coli rrnB gene
   5637..5655    +  promoter       T7 promoter: promoter for bacteriophage T7 RNA polymerase
   5656..5680    +  protein_bind   lac operator: The lac repressor binds to the lac operator to inhibit transcription in E. coli. This inhibition can be relieved by adding lactose or isopropyl-β-D-thiogalactopyranoside (IPTG). lac repressor encoded by lacI
   5695..5717    +  RBS            RBS: efficient ribosome binding site from bacteriophage T7 gene 10 (Olins and Rangwala, 1989)
   5716..5952    +  CDS            dbpA (fragment): DBPA_BACSU - Also known as deaD, yxiN. Experimental evidence at protein level: Swiss-Prot protein existence level 1. DEAD-box RNA helicase involved in the assembly of the 50S ribosomal subunit. Has an RNA-dependent ATPase activity, which is specific for 23S rRNA, and a 3' to 5' RNA helicase activity that uses the energy of ATP hydrolysis to destabilize and unwind short rRNA duplexes (Probable). From Bacillus subtilis (strain 168).
   5953..6546    +  CDS            Mxe GyrA intein: modified GyrA intein (Southworth et al., 1999); Mycobacterium xenopi gyrA; N-terminal cleavage of this intein can be induced by thiols.
   6577..6732    +  CDS            CBD: chitin binding domain from chitinase A1 (Watanabe et al., 1994); Bacillus circulans chiA
   6754..6803    +  CDS            SET1 (fragment): solubility-enhancement tag derived from T7 phage gene 10B
   6811..6858    +  terminator     T7 terminator: transcription terminator for bacteriophage T7 RNA polymerase
