[The description below was written by a language model from this plasmid's Addgene catalogue record and pLannotate feature annotations shown in this document.]
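Description:
BS.YxiN.Twin1.a404-479.wt is a bacterial expression plasmid built on the pTWIN1 intein-fusion backbone, carrying the C-terminal RNA-binding domain of the Bacillus subtilis DEAD-box helicase YxiN (a DbpA homolog). The 228 bp insert encodes residues 404–479, with residues 1–403 (the helicase core) deleted, and was cloned between NdeI and SpeI sites, both of which are retained. The plasmid is propagated in E. coli under ampicillin selection (β-lactamase with its own promoter) from a ColE1/pMB1-type origin. The catalogue lists it as high copy, although the feature table also shows a rop gene and a bom fragment typical of pBR322-derived backbones. An M13 origin is present for single-stranded DNA production, and short tetracycline-resistance and mbeC fragments appear to be nonfunctional backbone remnants.

Expression is driven by a T7 promoter with an adjacent lac operator and the T7 gene 10 ribosome binding site, with a plasmid-borne lacI gene supplying repressor so that transcription is IPTG-inducible in hosts that provide T7 RNA polymerase. Five tandem rrnB T1 terminators upstream insulate the cassette from read-through, and a T7 terminator closes it. The YxiN fragment is fused in frame directly to the Mxe GyrA intein followed by a chitin binding domain. This arrangement allows the fusion to be captured on chitin resin and the target domain to be released by thiol-induced cleavage at the intein's N-terminal junction, yielding essentially untagged protein. The annotated sequence is 6,883 nt, shorter than the stated backbone size, which would be consistent with NdeI–SpeI cloning having removed backbone sequence (in pTWIN1, the N-terminal intein module). The associated work concerns the modular organisation of YxiN, so the construct serves to produce the isolated RNA-binding domain for biochemical and structural study.
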