Addgene plasmid #13529: BS.YxiN.Twin1.a404-479.wt
Depositing lab: David McKay. Depositing organization: Stanford University. Publication: YxiN is a modular protein combining a DEx(D/H) core and a specific RNA-binding domain. Karginov FV, Caruthers JM, Hu Y, McKay DB, Uhlenbeck OC. J Biol Chem. 2005 Oct 21. 280(42):35499-505. 10.1074/jbc.M506815200 PubMed 16118224.
Backbone
  Vector backbone: pTWIN1
  Backbone manufacturer: New England Biolabs
  Backbone size w/o insert (bp): 7375
  Vector type: Bacterial Expression
Growth in bacteria
  Bacterial resistance: Ampicillin, 100 μg/mL
  Growth temperature: 37°C
  Growth strain: DH5alpha
  Copy number: High Copy
Gene/Insert
  Gene/Insert name: B. subtilis DEAD-box helicase YxiN specific RNA binding domain (alt name: DbpA homolog)
  Species: Bacillus subtilis
  Insert size (bp): 228
  Mutation: delete amino acid residues 1-403
  GenBank ID: D83026
  Tag / fusion protein: intein-chitin binding domain (C terminal on backbone)
  Cloning method: Restriction Enzyme; 5′ cloning site NdeI (not destroyed); 3′ cloning site SpeI (not destroyed)
  Sequencing primers: 5′ T7
Resource information
  A portion of this plasmid was derived from a plasmid made by: Dr. Olke Uhlenbeck, Northwestern University
Terms and licenses: Academic/Nonprofit Terms; Industry Terms: Not Available to Industry
How to cite: BS.YxiN.Twin1.a404-479.wt was a gift from David McKay (Addgene plasmid # 13529 ; http://n2t.net/addgene:13529 ; RRID:Addgene_13529)
